Addgene plasmid #215385: pB-T-PAF-Clu TL4
Purpose: High expression of the Clusterin(R227Q) mutant for purification.
Depositing lab: Franz-Ulrich Hartl. Depositing organization: Max Planck Institute of Biochemistry.
Backbone
  Vector backbone: pB-T-PAF
  Backbone size w/o insert (bp): 7244
  Vector type: Mammalian Expression
  Selectable markers: Puromycin
Growth in bacteria
  Bacterial resistance: Ampicillin, 100 μg/mL
  Growth temperature: 37°C
  Growth strain: DH5alpha
  Copy number: High Copy
Gene/Insert
  Gene/Insert name: CLU
  Species: H. sapiens (human)
  Mutation: p.Arg227Gln
  Entrez Gene: CLU (a.k.a. AAG4, APO-J, APOJ, CLI, CLU1, CLU2, KUB1, NA1/NA2, SGP-2, SGP2, SP-40, TRPM-2, TRPM2)
  Promoter: tetO
  Cloning method: Restriction Enzyme; 5′ cloning site NheI (unknown if destroyed); 3′ cloning site NotI (unknown if destroyed)
Terms and licenses: Academic/Nonprofit Terms; Industry Terms: Not Available to Industry
How to cite: pB-T-PAF-Clu TL4 was a gift from Franz-Ulrich Hartl (Addgene plasmid # 215385 ; http://n2t.net/addgene:215385 ; RRID:Addgene_215385)
