[The description below was written by a language model from this plasmid's Addgene catalogue record and pLannotate feature annotations shown in this document.]
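Description:
pB-T-PAF-Clu TL4 is a mammalian expression plasmid built on the pB-T-PAF backbone for high-level production of a human clusterin (CLU, also known as apolipoprotein J) mutant intended for protein purification. The plasmid is maintained in E. coli through a high-copy ColE1/pUC-type origin and an ampicillin resistance gene (β-lactamase with its own promoter). It retains pBluescript-derived remnants: an f1 origin, a lacZα fragment, the lac promoter/operator, and flanking T7 and T3 promoters. A short match to an AcMNPV baculoviral FP25 sequence is also annotated. Such sequence often accompanies piggyBac transposon arms, and the "pB" in the name may hint at this, but no transposon terminal repeats are annotated and the record does not state that the vector is a transposon.

The payload is the CLU coding sequence carrying the p.Arg227Gln substitution, cloned between NheI and NotI sites. It lies downstream of a tetracycline-responsive promoter, annotated as an array of eight tet operator repeats followed by a minimal promoter segment, and is terminated by the bovine growth hormone polyadenylation signal. Expression therefore depends on a Tet transactivator, which is not encoded on this plasmid and would have to be supplied separately. No affinity tag is annotated on the insert, and the record does not mention one. Downstream, after an FRT site, a separate cassette uses the SV40 early promoter to drive puromycin N-acetyltransferase with SV40 polyadenylation signals, allowing puromycin selection of stably transfected mammalian cells. The sequenced record (7,601 nt) is shorter than the listed backbone size plus the insert would suggest, so the catalogue backbone figure is probably only approximate.
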