Features (pLannotate 1.2.2; 32 found; start..end, strand, type, name):
     28..456     -  rep_origin     f1 ori (sequence partly withheld): f1 bacteriophage origin of replication; arrow indicates direction of (+) strand synthesis
    461..618     -  CDS            lacZα (fragment): LacZα fragment of β-galactosidase; lacZ fragment
    621..639     +  promoter       T7 promoter: promoter for bacteriophage T7 RNA polymerase
   1139..1159    +  promoter       tight TRE promoter (fragment): Tet-responsive promoter PTight, consisting of seven tet operator sequences followed by the minimal CMV promoter
   1176..1196    +  promoter       tight TRE promoter (fragment): Tet-responsive promoter PTight, consisting of seven tet operator sequences followed by the minimal CMV promoter
   1213..1233    +  promoter       tight TRE promoter (fragment): Tet-responsive promoter PTight, consisting of seven tet operator sequences followed by the minimal CMV promoter
   1250..1270    +  promoter       tight TRE promoter (fragment): Tet-responsive promoter PTight, consisting of seven tet operator sequences followed by the minimal CMV promoter
   1287..1307    +  promoter       tight TRE promoter (fragment): Tet-responsive promoter PTight, consisting of seven tet operator sequences followed by the minimal CMV promoter
   1324..1344    +  promoter       tight TRE promoter (fragment): Tet-responsive promoter PTight, consisting of seven tet operator sequences followed by the minimal CMV promoter
   1361..1381    +  promoter       tight TRE promoter (fragment): Tet-responsive promoter PTight, consisting of seven tet operator sequences followed by the minimal CMV promoter
   1398..1418    +  promoter       tight TRE promoter (fragment): Tet-responsive promoter PTight, consisting of seven tet operator sequences followed by the minimal CMV promoter
   1426..1471    +  promoter       TRE3GV promoter (fragment): 3rd-generation Tet-responsive promoter that can be activated by binding of Tet-On® 3G, optimized for retroviral and lentiviral vectors
   1566..2912    +  CDS            CLU: CLUS_HUMAN - Also known as APOJ From Homo sapiens (Human).
   3015..3239    +  polyA_signal   bGH poly(A) signal: bovine growth hormone polyadenylation signal
   3243..3264    +  promoter       SV40 promoter (fragment): SV40 enhancer and early promoter
   3285..3518    +  rep_origin     f1 ori (fragment) (sequence partly withheld): f1 bacteriophage origin of replication; arrow indicates direction of (+) strand synthesis
   3523..3570    +  protein_bind   FRT: FLP-mediated recombination occurs in the 8-bp core sequence TCTAGAAA (Turan and Bode, 2011). FLP recombinase from the Saccharomyces cerevisiae 2μ plasmid
   3595..3798    +  promoter       SV40 promoter: SV40 early promoter
   3809..4405    +  CDS            PuroR: puromycin N-acetyltransferase; pac from Streptomyces alboniger; confers resistance to puromycin
   4532..4616    +  CDS            large T antigen (fragment): large T antigen from SV40 (simian virus 40)
   4639..4760    +  polyA_signal   SV40 poly(A) signal: SV40 polyadenylation signal
   4770..4821    +  polyA_signal   SV40 poly(A) signal (fragment): SV40 polyadenylation signal
   4839..4862    +  misc_feature   MCS (fragment): pBluescript multiple cloning site
   5263..5394    +  CDS            FP (fragment): FP25_NPVAC - Experimental evidence at protein level: Swiss-Prot protein existence level 1. From Autographa californica nuclear polyhedrosis virus (AcMNPV).
   5411..5429    -  promoter       T3 promoter: promoter for bacteriophage T3 RNA polymerase
   5474..5490    -  protein_bind   lac operator: The lac repressor binds to the lac operator to inhibit transcription in E. coli. This inhibition can be relieved by adding lactose or isopropyl-β-D-thiogalactopyranoside (IPTG). lac repressor encoded by lacI
   5498..5528    -  promoter       lac promoter: promoter for the E. coli lac operon
   5543..5564    -  protein_bind   CAP binding site: CAP binding activates transcription in the presence of cAMP. E. coli catabolite activator protein
   5577..5669    -  CDS            lacI (fragment): lac repressor; lacI; The lac repressor binds to the lac operator to inhibit transcription in E. coli. This inhibition can be relieved by adding lactose or isopropyl-β-D-thiogalactopyranoside (IPTG).
   5852..6440    -  rep_origin     ori: high-copy-number ColE1/pMB1/pBR322/pUC origin of replication
   6611..7471    -  CDS            AmpR: β-lactamase; bla; confers resistance to ampicillin, carbenicillin, and related antibiotics
   7472..7576    -  promoter       AmpR promoter: bla
>Addgene plasmid #215385 | pB-T-PAF-Clu TL4 | addgene full sequence | sequence record 431804 | Addgene NGS Result
AAATTGTAAGCGTTAATATTTTGTTAAAATTCGCGTTAAATTTTTGTTAAATCAGCTCATTTTTTAACCA
ATAGGCCGAAATCGGCAAAATCCCTTATAAATCAAAAGAATAGACCGAGATAGGGT
[37 nt withheld, positions 127-163]
AAAGAACGTGGACTCCAACGTCAAAGG
[49 nt withheld, positions 191-239]
T
[91 nt withheld, positions 241-331]
G
[124 nt withheld, positions 333-456]
CCCATTCGCCATTCAGGCTGCGCAACTGTTGGGAAGGGCGATCGGTGCGGGCCTCTTCGCTATTACGCCA
GCTGGCGAAAGGGGGATGTGCTGCAAGGCGATTAAGTTGGGTAACGCCAGGGTTTTCCCAGTCACGACGT
TGTAAAACGACGGCCAGTGAATTGTAATACGACTCACTATAGGGCGAATTGGAGCTCGGTATTCACGACA
GCAGGCTGAATAATAAAAAAATTAGAAACTATTATTTAACCCTAGAAAGATAATCATATTGTGACGTACG
TTAAAGATAATCATGCGTAAAATTGACGCATGTGTTTTATCGGTCTGTATATCGAGGTTTATTTATTAAT
TTGAATAGATATTAAGTTTTATTATATTTACACTTACATACTAATAATAAATTCAACAAACAATTTATTT
ATGTTTATTTATTTATTAAAAAAAAACAAAAACTCAAAATTTCTTCTATAAAGTAACAAAACTTTTAAAC
ATTCTCTCTTTTACAAAAATAAACTTATTTTGTACTTTAAAAACAGTCATGTTGTATTATAAAATAAGTA
ATTAGCTTAACCTATACATAATAGAAACAAATTATACTTATTAGTCAGTCAGAAACAACTTTGGCACATA
TCAATATTATGCTCTCGTTAATTAACTCGAGGGATCCAAGCTGGCCGCACGTCTCCCTATCAGTGATAGA
GAAGTCGACACGTCTCGAGCTCCCTATCAGTGATAGAGAAGGTACGTCTAGAACGTCTCCCTATCAGTGA
TAGAGAAGTCGACACGTCTCGAGCTCCCTATCAGTGATAGAGAAGGTACGTCTAGAACGTCTCCCTATCA
GTGATAGAGAAGTCGACACGTCTCGAGCTCCCTATCAGTGATAGAGAAGGTACGTCTAGAACGTCTCCCT
ATCAGTGATAGAGAAGTCGACACGTCTCGAGCTCCCTATCAGTGATAGAGAAGGTACCCCCTATATAAGC
AGAGCTCGTTTAGTGAACCGTCAGATCGCCTGGAGACGCCATCCACGCTGTTTTGACCTCCATAGAAGAC
ACCGGGACCGATCCAGCCTCCGCGGTGGCGGCCATCACAAGTTTGTACAGCTAGCCACCATGATGAAGAC
TCTGCTGCTGTTTGTGGGGCTGCTGCTGACCTGGGAGAGTGGGCAGGTCCTGGGGGACCAGACGGTCTCA
GACAATGAGCTCCAGGAAATGTCCAATCAGGGAAGTAAGTACGTCAATAAGGAAATTCAAAATGCTGTCA
ACGGGGTGAAACAGATAAAGACTCTCATAGAAAAAACAAACGAAGAGCGCAAGACACTGCTCAGCAACCT
AGAAGAAGCCAAGAAGAAGAAAGAGGATGCCCTAAATGAGACCAGGGAATCAGAGACAAAGCTGAAGGAG
CTCCCAGGAGTGTGCAATGAGACCATGATGGCCCTCTGGGAAGAGTGTAAGCCCTGCCTGAAACAGACCT
GCATGAAGTTCTACGCACGCGTCTGCAGAAGTGGCTCAGGCCTGGTTGGCCGCCAGCTTGAGGAGTTCCT
GAACCAGAGCTCGCCCTTCTACTTCTGGATGAATGGTGACCGCATCGACTCCCTGCTGGAGAACGACCGG
CAGCAGACGCACATGCTGGATGTCATGCAGGACCACTTCAGCCGCGCGTCCAGCATCATAGACGAGCTCT
TCCAGGACAGGTTCTTCACCCGGGAGCCCCAGGATACCTACCACTACCTGCCCTTCAGCCTGCCCCACCG
GAGGCCTCACTTCTTCTTTCCCAAGTCCCGCATCGTCCAGAGCTTGATGCCCTTCTCTCCGTACGAGCCC
CTGAACTTCCACGCCATGTTCCAGCCCTTCCTTGAGATGATACACGAGGCTCAGCAGGCCATGGACATCC
ACTTCCATAGCCCGGCCTTCCAGCACCCGCCAACAGAATTCATACGAGAAGGCGACGATGACCGGACTGT
GTGCCGGGAGATCCGCCACAACTCCACGGGCTGCCTGCGGATGAAGGACCAGTGTGACAAGTGCCGGGAG
ATCTTGTCTGTGGACTGTTCCACCAACAACCCCTCCCAGGCTAAGCTGCGGCGGGAGCTCGACGAATCCC
TCCAGGTCGCTGAGAGGTTGACCAGGAAATACAACGAGCTGCTAAAGTCCTACCAGTGGAAGATGCTCAA
CACCTCCTCCTTGCTGGAGCAGCTGAACGAGCAGTTTAACTGGGTGTCCCGGCTGGCAAACCTCACGCAA
GGCGAAGACCAGTACTATCTGCGGGTCACCACGGTGGCTTCCCACACTTCTGACTCGGACGTTCCTTCCG
GTGTCACTGAGGTGGTCGTGAAGCTCTTTGACTCTGATCCCATCACTGTGACGGTCCCTGTAGAAGTCTC
CAGGAAGAACCCTAAATTTATGGAGACCGTGGCGGAGAAAGCGCTGCAGGAATACCGCAAAAAGCACCGG
GAGGAGTGAGCGGCCGCATAGATAACTGATCCAGTGTGCTGGGCTACGATGCATGGGCCCCCTAGGTCGA
GTCTAGAGGGCCCGTTTAAACCCGCTGATCAGCCTCGACTGTGCCTTCTAGTTGCCAGCCATCTGTTGTT
TGCCCCTCCCCCGTGCCTTCCTTGACCCTGGAAGGTGCCACTCCCACTGTCCTTTCCTAATAAAATGAGG
AAATTGCATCGCATTGTCTGAGTAGGTGTCATTCTATTCTGGGGGGTGGGGTGGGGCAGGACAGCAAGGG
GGAGGATTGGGAAGACAATAGCAGGCATGCTGGGGATGCGGTGGGCTCTATGGCTTCTGAGGCGGAAAGA
ACCAGCTGGGGCTCTAGGGGGTATCCCC
[124 nt withheld, positions 3285-3408]
C
[91 nt withheld, positions 3410-3500]
AGGGTGATGGTTCACGTACCTAGAAGTTCCTATTCCGAAGTTCCTATTCTCTAGAAAGTATAGGAACTTC
CTTGGCCAAAAAGACCGGTACCAGGCAGGCAGAAGTATGCAAAGCATGCATCTCAATTAGTCAGCAACCA
TAGTCCCGCCCCTAACTCCGCCCATCCCGCCCCTAACTCCGCCCAGTTCCGCCCATTCTCCGCCCCATGG
CTGACTAATTTTTTTTATTTATGCAGAGGCCGAGGCCGCCTCGGCCTCTGAGCTATTCCAGAAGTAGTGA
GGAGGCTTTTTTGGAGGCTACCATGGGTACCGAGTACAAGCCCACGGTGCGCCTCGCCACCCGCGACGAC
GTCCCCCGGGCCGTACGCACCCTCGCCGCCGCGTTCGCCGACTACCCCGCCACGCGCCACACCGTCGACC
CGGACCGCCACATCGAGCGGGTCACCGAGCTGCAAGAACTCTTCCTCACGCGCGTCGGGCTCGACATCGG
CAAGGTGTGGGTCGCGGACGACGGCGCCGCGGTGGCGGTCTGGACCACGCCGGAGAGCGTCGAAGCGGGG
GCGGTGTTCGCCGAGATCGGCCCGCGCATGGCCGAGTTGAGCGGTTCCCGGCTGGCCGCGCAGCAACAGA
TGGAAGGCCTCCTGGCGCCGCACCGGCCCAAGGAGCCCGCGTGGTTCCTGGCCACCGTCGGCGTCTCGCC
CGACCACCAGGGCAAGGGTCTGGGCAGCGCCGTCGTGCTCCCCGGAGTGGAGGCGGCCGAGCGCGCCGGG
GTGCCCGCCTTCCTGGAGACCTCCGCGCCCCGCAACCTCCCCTTCTACGAGCGGCTCGGCTTCACCGTCA
CCGCCGACGTCGAGGTGCCCGAAGGACCGCGCACCTGGTGCATGACCCGCAAGCCCGGTGCCTGACGCCC
GCCCCACGACCCGCAGCGCCCGACCGAAAGGAGCGCACGACCCCATGGCTCCGACCGAAGCCACCCGGGG
CGGCCCCGCCGACCCCGCACCCGCCCCCGAGGCCCACCGACTCTAGATAACTGATCATAATCAGCCATAC
CACATTTGTAGAGGTTTTACTTGCTTTAAAAAACCTCCCACACCTCCCCCTGAACCTGAAACATAAAATG
AATGCAATTGTTGTTGTTAACTTGTTTATTGCAGCTTATAATGGTTACAAATAAAGCAATAGCATCACAA
ATTTCACAAATAAAGCATTTTTTTCACTGCATTCTAGTTGTGGTTTGTCCAAACTCATCAATGTATCTTA
ACGCTCGAGTGCATTCTAGTTGTGGTTTGTCCAAACTCATCAATGTATCTTATCATGTCTGTATACCGTC
GACCTCTAGCTGCAGGAATTCGATATCAAGCTCTAGCCAACAAGCTCGTCATCGCTTTGCAGAAGAGCAG
AGAGGATATGCTCATCGTCTAAAGAACTACCCATTTTATTATATATTAGTCACGATATCTATAACAAGAA
AATATATATATAATAAGTTATCACGTAAGTAGAACATGAAATAACAATATAATTATCGTATGAGTTAAAT
CTTAAAAGTCACGTAAAAGATAATCATGCGTCATTTTGACTCACGCGGTCGTTATAGTTCAAAATCAGTG
ACACTTACCGCATTGACAAGCACGCCTCACGGGAGCTCCAAGCGGCGACTGAGATGTCCTAAATGCACAG
CGACGGATTCGCGCTATTTAGAAAGAGAGAGCAATATTTCAAGAATGCATGCGTCAATTTTACGCAGACT
ATCTTTCTAGGGTTAAAAAAGATTTGCGCTTTACTCGACCTAAACTTTAAACACGTCATAGAATCTTCGT
TTGACAAAAACCACATTGTGGCCAAGCTGTGTGACGCGACGCGCGCTAAAGAATGGCAAACCAAGTCGCG
CGAGGTACCAGCTTTTGTTCCCTTTAGTGAGGGTTAATTTCGAGCTTGGCGTAATCATGGTCATAGCTGT
TTCCTGTGTGAAATTGTTATCCGCTCACAATTCCACACAACATACGAGCCGGAAGCATAAAGTGTAAAGC
CTGGGGTGCCTAATGAGTGAGCTAACTCACATTAATTGCGTTGCGCTCACTGCCCGCTTTCCAGTCGGGA
AACCTGTCGTGCCAGCTGCATTAATGAATCGGCCAACGCGCGGGGAGAGGCGGTTTGCGTATTGGGCGCT
CTTCCGCTTCCTCGCTCACTGACTCGCTGCGCTCGGTCGTTCGGCTGCGGCGAGCGGTATCAGCTCACTC
AAAGGCGGTAATACGGTTATCCACAGAATCAGGGGATAACGCAGGAAAGAACATGTGAGCAAAAGGCCAG
CAAAAGGCCAGGAACCGTAAAAAGGCCGCGTTGCTGGCGTTTTTCCATAGGCTCCGCCCCCCTGACGAGC
ATCACAAAAATCGACGCTCAAGTCAGAGGTGGCGAAACCCGACAGGACTATAAAGATACCAGGCGTTTCC
CCCTGGAAGCTCCCTCGTGCGCTCTCCTGTTCCGACCCTGCCGCTTACCGGATACCTGTCCGCCTTTCTC
CCTTCGGGAAGCGTGGCGCTTTCTCATAGCTCACGCTGTAGGTATCTCAGTTCGGTGTAGGTCGTTCGCT
CCAAGCTGGGCTGTGTGCACGAACCCCCCGTTCAGCCCGACCGCTGCGCCTTATCCGGTAACTATCGTCT
TGAGTCCAACCCGGTAAGACACGACTTATCGCCACTGGCAGCAGCCACTGGTAACAGGATTAGCAGAGCG
AGGTATGTAGGCGGTGCTACAGAGTTCTTGAAGTGGTGGCCTAACTACGGCTACACTAGAAGAACAGTAT
TTGGTATCTGCGCTCTGCTGAAGCCAGTTACCTTCGGAAAAAGAGTTGGTAGCTCTTGATCCGGCAAACA
AACCACCGCTGGTAGCGGTGGTTTTTTTGTTTGCAAGCAGCAGATTACGCGCAGAAAAAAAGGATCTCAA
GAAGATCCTTTGATCTTTTCTACGGGGTCTGACGCTCAGTGGAACGAAAACTCACGTTAAGGGATTTTGG
TCATGAGATTATCAAAAAGGATCTTCACCTAGATCCTTTTAAATTAAAAATGAAGTTTTAAATCAATCTA
AAGTATATATGAGTAAACTTGGTCTGACAGTTACCAATGCTTAATCAGTGAGGCACCTATCTCAGCGATC
TGTCTATTTCGTTCATCCATAGTTGCCTGACTCCCCGTCGTGTAGATAACTACGATACGGGAGGGCTTAC
CATCTGGCCCCAGTGCTGCAATGATACCGCGAGACCCACGCTCACCGGCTCCAGATTTATCAGCAATAAA
CCAGCCAGCCGGAAGGGCCGAGCGCAGAAGTGGTCCTGCAACTTTATCCGCCTCCATCCAGTCTATTAAT
TGTTGCCGGGAAGCTAGAGTAAGTAGTTCGCCAGTTAATAGTTTGCGCAACGTTGTTGCCATTGCTACAG
GCATCGTGGTGTCACGCTCGTCGTTTGGTATGGCTTCATTCAGCTCCGGTTCCCAACGATCAAGGCGAGT
TACATGATCCCCCATGTTGTGCAAAAAAGCGGTTAGCTCCTTCGGTCCTCCGATCGTTGTCAGAAGTAAG
TTGGCCGCAGTGTTATCACTCATGGTTATGGCAGCACTGCATAATTCTCTTACTGTCATGCCATCCGTAA
GATGCTTTTCTGTGACTGGTGAGTACTCAACCAAGTCATTCTGAGAATAGTGTATGCGGCGACCGAGTTG
CTCTTGCCCGGCGTCAATACGGGATAATACCGCGCCACATAGCAGAACTTTAAAAGTGCTCATCATTGGA
AAACGTTCTTCGGGGCGAAAACTCTCAAGGATCTTACCGCTGTTGAGATCCAGTTCGATGTAACCCACTC
GTGCACCCAACTGATCTTCAGCATCTTTTACTTTCACCAGCGTTTCTGGGTGAGCAAAAACAGGAAGGCA
AAATGCCGCAAAAAAGGGAATAAGGGCGACACGGAAATGTTGAATACTCATACTCTTCCTTTTTCAATAT
TATTGAAGCATTTATCAGGGTTATTGTCTCATGAGCGGATACATATTTGAATGTATTTAGAAAAATAAAC
AAATAGGGGTTCCGCGCACATTTCCCCGAAAAGTGCCACCT
